Addgene plasmid #173214: ATP1A1_G3_RUNX1_Nick-38_Dual_sgRNA
Purpose: Control vector for coselection for PE3 in human cells. Tandem expression of ATP1A1 G3 and RUNX1 nick-38 sgRNAs from two independent U6 promoters.
Depositing lab: Yannick Doyon. Depositing organization: Universite Laval. Publication: Marker-free co-selection for successive rounds of prime editing in human cells. Levesque S, Mayorga D, Fiset JP, Goupil C, Duringer A, Loiselle A, Bouchard E, Agudelo D, Doyon Y. Nat Commun. 2022 Oct 7;13(1):5909. doi: 10.1038/s41467-022-33669-z. PubMed 36207338.
Backbone
  Vector backbone: pUC19
  Total vector size (bp): 3006
  Vector type: Mammalian Expression, CRISPR ; Prime editing (PE3)
Growth in bacteria
  Bacterial resistance: Ampicillin, 100 μg/mL
  Growth temperature: 37°C
  Growth strain: DH5alpha
  Copy number: High Copy
Gene/Insert
  Gene/Insert name: ATP1A1 G3 sgRNA + RUNX1 Nick-38 sgRNA
  gRNA/shRNA sequence: GAGTTCTGTAATTCAGCATA and GATGAAGCACTGTGGGTACGA
  Species: H. sapiens (human)
  Promoter: Tandem U6 promoters
  Cloning method: Restriction Enzyme; 5′ cloning site BsrGI (not destroyed); 3′ cloning site SalI (not destroyed)
  Sequencing primers: 5′ TGAGCGAGGAAGCGGAAGAG; 3′ CAGGGTTATTGTCTCATGAGCGG
Terms and licenses: Academic/Nonprofit Terms; Industry Terms: Not Available to Industry
Depositor comments: Control PE3 nick sgRNAs vector derived from ATP1A1_G3_Dual_sgRNA. This vector can be used as a positive control for prime editing (PE3) to co-target ATP1A1 and RUNX1 to perform coselection for RUNX1 +4 T to G or RUNX1 +1 ATG insertion. Please visit https://doi.org/10.1101/2021.11.02.464583 for bioRxiv preprint.
How to cite: ATP1A1_G3_RUNX1_Nick-38_Dual_sgRNA was a gift from Yannick Doyon (Addgene plasmid # 173214 ; http://n2t.net/addgene:173214 ; RRID:Addgene_173214)
