[The description below was written by a language model from this plasmid's Addgene catalogue record and pLannotate feature annotations shown in this document.]
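Description:
ATP1A1_G3_RUNX1_Nick-38_Dual_sgRNA is a compact (about 3 kb) pUC19-based plasmid for transient expression of two CRISPR guide RNAs in human cells. It is maintained in E. coli at high copy through the ColE1/pUC origin and selected with ampicillin via the β-lactamase gene and its native promoter. Remnants of the pUC19 lac region (lac promoter, operator, CAP site and a short lacI fragment) lie beside the insert and have no role in the mammalian function. The plasmid carries no mammalian selection marker, no Cas9 or prime editor coding sequence, and no pegRNA, so these components must come from companion constructs.

The payload is two tandem cassettes, each with its own human U6 RNA polymerase III promoter followed by a spacer and the Streptococcus pyogenes Cas9 guide RNA scaffold. One guide (G3) targets the human ATP1A1 gene and the other (nick-38) targets RUNX1. The feature table does not label which cassette holds which guide. It also shows an extra partial scaffold fragment just after the first full scaffold, which the record does not explain.

In the PE3 strategy, a conventional sgRNA directs the prime editor nickase to cut the non-edited strand near the target, favouring incorporation of the edit. Here both guides serve as PE3 nicking sgRNAs, and co-targeting ATP1A1 alongside RUNX1 allows marker-free coselection, in which cells edited at ATP1A1 are enriched for editing at the second locus. The depositor describes it as a positive-control vector, derived from a parental ATP1A1_G3 dual sgRNA plasmid, for coselecting the RUNX1 +4 T-to-G substitution or the +1 ATG insertion.
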