Features (pLannotate 1.2.2; 12 found; start..end, strand, type, name):
      1..241     +  promoter       U6 promoter: RNA polymerase III promoter for human U6 snRNA
    271..346     +  misc_RNA       gRNA scaffold: guide RNA scaffold for the Streptococcus pyogenes CRISPR/Cas9 system
    353..396     +  misc_RNA       gRNA scaffold (fragment): guide RNA scaffold for the Streptococcus pyogenes CRISPR/Cas9 system
    465..705     +  promoter       U6 promoter: RNA polymerase III promoter for human U6 snRNA
    734..809     +  misc_RNA       gRNA scaffold: guide RNA scaffold for the Streptococcus pyogenes CRISPR/Cas9 system
    859..875     -  protein_bind   lac operator: The lac repressor binds to the lac operator to inhibit transcription in E. coli. This inhibition can be relieved by adding lactose or isopropyl-β-D-thiogalactopyranoside (IPTG). lac repressor encoded by lacI
    883..913     -  promoter       lac promoter: promoter for the E. coli lac operon
    928..949     -  protein_bind   CAP binding site: CAP binding activates transcription in the presence of cAMP. E. coli catabolite activator protein
    962..1054    -  CDS            lacI (fragment): lac repressor; lacI; The lac repressor binds to the lac operator to inhibit transcription in E. coli. This inhibition can be relieved by adding lactose or isopropyl-β-D-thiogalactopyranoside (IPTG).
   1237..1825    -  rep_origin     ori: high-copy-number ColE1/pMB1/pBR322/pUC origin of replication
   1996..2856    -  CDS            AmpR: β-lactamase; bla; confers resistance to ampicillin, carbenicillin, and related antibiotics
   2857..2961    -  promoter       AmpR promoter: bla
>Addgene plasmid #173214 | ATP1A1_G3_RUNX1_Nick-38_Dual_sgRNA | addgene full sequence | sequence record 339507 | Addgene NGS Result
GAGGGCCTATTTCCCATGATTCCTTCATATTTGCATATACGATACAAGGCTGTTAGAGAGATAATTGGAA
TTAATTTGACTGTAAACACAAAGATATTAGTACAAAATACGTGACGTAGAAAGTAATAATTTCTTGGGTA
GTTTGCAGTTTTAAAATTATGTTTTAAAATGGACTATCATATGCTTACCGTAACTTGAAAGTATTTCGAT
TTCTTGGCTTTATATATCTTGTGGAAAGGACGAAACACCGATGAAGCACTGTGGGTACGAGTTTTAGAGC
TAGAAATAGCAAGTTAAAATAAGGCTAGTCCGTTATCAACTTGAAAAAGTGGCACCGAGTCGGTGCTTTT
TTGTTTTAGAGCTAGAAATAGCAAGTTAAAATAAGGCTAGTCCGTTTTTAGCGCGTGCGCCAATTCTGCA
GACAAATGGCGTCGACTGGATCCGGTACCAAGGTCGGGCAGGAAGAGGGCCTATTTCCCATGATTCCTTC
ATATTTGCATATACGATACAAGGCTGTTAGAGAGATAATTAGAATTAATTTGACTGTAAACACAAAGATA
TTAGTACAAAATACGTGACGTAGAAAGTAATAATTTCTTGGGTAGTTTGCAGTTTTAAAATTATGTTTTA
AAATGGACTATCATATGCTTACCGTAACTTGAAAGTATTTCGATTTCTTGGCTTTATATATCTTGTGGAA
AGGACGAAACACCGAGTTCTGTAATTCAGCATAGTTTTAGAGCTAGAAATAGCAAGTTAAAATAAGGCTA
GTCCGTTATCAACTTGAAAAAGTGGCACCGAGTCGGTGCTTTTTTTAAGCTTGGCGTAATCATGGTCATA
GCTGTTTCCTGTGTGAAATTGTTATCCGCTCACAATTCCACACAACATACGAGCCGGAAGCATAAAGTGT
AAAGCCTGGGGTGCCTAATGAGTGAGCTAACTCACATTAATTGCGTTGCGCTCACTGCCCGCTTTCCAGT
CGGGAAACCTGTCGTGCCAGCTGCATTAATGAATCGGCCAACGCGCGGGGAGAGGCGGTTTGCGTATTGG
GCGCTCTTCCGCTTCCTCGCTCACTGACTCGCTGCGCTCGGTCGTTCGGCTGCGGCGAGCGGTATCAGCT
CACTCAAAGGCGGTAATACGGTTATCCACAGAATCAGGGGATAACGCAGGAAAGAACATGTGAGCAAAAG
GCCAGCAAAAGGCCAGGAACCGTAAAAAGGCCGCGTTGCTGGCGTTTTTCCATAGGCTCCGCCCCCCTGA
CGAGCATCACAAAAATCGACGCTCAAGTCAGAGGTGGCGAAACCCGACAGGACTATAAAGATACCAGGCG
TTTCCCCCTGGAAGCTCCCTCGTGCGCTCTCCTGTTCCGACCCTGCCGCTTACCGGATACCTGTCCGCCT
TTCTCCCTTCGGGAAGCGTGGCGCTTTCTCATAGCTCACGCTGTAGGTATCTCAGTTCGGTGTAGGTCGT
TCGCTCCAAGCTGGGCTGTGTGCACGAACCCCCCGTTCAGCCCGACCGCTGCGCCTTATCCGGTAACTAT
CGTCTTGAGTCCAACCCGGTAAGACACGACTTATCGCCACTGGCAGCAGCCACTGGTAACAGGATTAGCA
GAGCGAGGTATGTAGGCGGTGCTACAGAGTTCTTGAAGTGGTGGCCTAACTACGGCTACACTAGAAGAAC
AGTATTTGGTATCTGCGCTCTGCTGAAGCCAGTTACCTTCGGAAAAAGAGTTGGTAGCTCTTGATCCGGC
AAACAAACCACCGCTGGTAGCGGTGGTTTTTTTGTTTGCAAGCAGCAGATTACGCGCAGAAAAAAAGGAT
CTCAAGAAGATCCTTTGATCTTTTCTACGGGGTCTGACGCTCAGTGGAACGAAAACTCACGTTAAGGGAT
TTTGGTCATGAGATTATCAAAAAGGATCTTCACCTAGATCCTTTTAAATTAAAAATGAAGTTTTAAATCA
ATCTAAAGTATATATGAGTAAACTTGGTCTGACAGTTACCAATGCTTAATCAGTGAGGCACCTATCTCAG
CGATCTGTCTATTTCGTTCATCCATAGTTGCCTGACTCCCCGTCGTGTAGATAACTACGATACGGGAGGG
CTTACCATCTGGCCCCAGTGCTGCAATGATACCGCGAGACCCACGCTCACCGGCTCCAGATTTATCAGCA
ATAAACCAGCCAGCCGGAAGGGCCGAGCGCAGAAGTGGTCCTGCAACTTTATCCGCCTCCATCCAGTCTA
TTAATTGTTGCCGGGAAGCTAGAGTAAGTAGTTCGCCAGTTAATAGTTTGCGCAACGTTGTTGCCATTGC
TACAGGCATCGTGGTGTCACGCTCGTCGTTTGGTATGGCTTCATTCAGCTCCGGTTCCCAACGATCAAGG
CGAGTTACATGATCCCCCATGTTGTGCAAAAAAGCGGTTAGCTCCTTCGGTCCTCCGATCGTTGTCAGAA
GTAAGTTGGCCGCAGTGTTATCACTCATGGTTATGGCAGCACTGCATAATTCTCTTACTGTCATGCCATC
CGTAAGATGCTTTTCTGTGACTGGTGAGTACTCAACCAAGTCATTCTGAGAATAGTGTATGCGGCGACCG
AGTTGCTCTTGCCCGGCGTCAATACGGGATAATACCGCGCCACATAGCAGAACTTTAAAAGTGCTCATCA
TTGGAAAACGTTCTTCGGGGCGAAAACTCTCAAGGATCTTACCGCTGTTGAGATCCAGTTCGATGTAACC
CACTCGTGCACCCAACTGATCTTCAGCATCTTTTACTTTCACCAGCGTTTCTGGGTGAGCAAAAACAGGA
AGGCAAAATGCCGCAAAAAAGGGAATAAGGGCGACACGGAAATGTTGAATACTCATACTCTTCCTTTTTC
AATATTATTGAAGCATTTATCAGGGTTATTGTCTCATGAGCGGATACATATTTGAATGTATTTAGAAAAA
TAAACAAATAGGGGTTCCGCGCACATTTCCCCGAAAAGTGCCACCTGACGTCGCTAGCTGTACAGT
